Addgene plasmid #244586: CL20_mEGFP_FOidr_034
Purpose: Express mEGFP-tagged intrinsically disordered protein (IDR), FOidr_034, derived from human fusion protein CD44_PDHX
Depositing lab: Richard Kriwacki. Depositing organization: St. Jude Children's Research Hospital. Publication: Proteome-wide computational analyses reveal links between protein condensate formation and RNA biology. Maiti S, Tripathi S, Baggett DW, Phillips AH, Park CG, Wang J, Wahiduzzaman, Freyaldenhoven WT, Kinger S, Pioso BJ, Bollinger JC, Somjee R, Lang B, Babu MM, Kriwacki RW. Sci Adv. 2025 Dec 5;11(49):eady1420. doi: 10.1126/sciadv.ady1420. Epub 2025 Dec 3. PubMed 41337585.
Backbone
  Vector backbone: CL20
  Vector type: Mammalian Expression
Growth in bacteria
  Bacterial resistance: Ampicillin, 100 μg/mL
  Growth temperature: 37°C
  Growth strain: NEB Stable
  Copy number: High Copy
Gene/Insert
  Gene/Insert name: FOidr_034
  Species: H. sapiens (human)
  Mutation: Unmutated
  Tag / fusion protein: monomeric EGFP (N terminal on insert)
  Cloning method: Restriction Enzyme; 5′ cloning site Unknown (unknown if destroyed)
Terms and licenses: Academic/Nonprofit Terms; Industry Terms: Not Available to Industry
Depositor comments: CD44_PDHX_307_446
How to cite: CL20_mEGFP_FOidr_034 was a gift from Richard Kriwacki (Addgene plasmid # 244586 ; http://n2t.net/addgene:244586 ; RRID:Addgene_244586)
