[The description below was written by a language model from this plasmid's Addgene catalogue record and pLannotate feature annotations shown in this document.]
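Description:
CL20_mEGFP_FOidr_034 is a mammalian expression plasmid built on the CL20 backbone. The catalogue lists it only as a mammalian expression vector, but the feature table shows the architecture of a self-inactivating HIV-1 lentiviral transfer vector. A CMV enhancer is fused to a truncated 5' LTR, followed by the Ψ packaging signal with a gag fragment, the cPPT/CTS, and the Rev response element. On the far side of the expression cassette lie a ΔU3 3' LTR fragment and a rabbit β-globin polyadenylation signal. Together these elements would allow the transcript to be packaged into virions and integrated without reconstituting an active viral promoter, although the plasmid can equally be used by direct transfection. In bacteria it is maintained through a high-copy ColE1/pUC-type origin and an ampicillin resistance gene. Residual SV40 origin and poly(A) sequences and lac promoter/operator fragments are also present in the backbone.

The payload is driven by an internal CMV enhancer and immediate early promoter and encodes monomeric EGFP fused to the N terminus of FOidr_034. FOidr_034 is an unmutated intrinsically disordered region taken from the human fusion protein CD44_PDHX; the depositor's comment suggests it spans residues 307 to 446. The automated annotation recognises only a short PDHX-like stretch downstream of mEGFP, matched to a hamster homologue, so most of the insert is unannotated in the table. No mammalian selection marker is annotated. The construct is intended to express a fluorescently tagged IDR in mammalian cells. The associated publication concerns protein condensate formation and its links to RNA biology, so the fluorescent tag presumably serves to visualise the IDR's localisation and condensate behaviour in cells.
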