Features (pLannotate 1.2.2; 29 found; start..end, strand, type, name):
    199..254     -  polyA_signal   β-globin poly(A) signal: rabbit β-globin polyadenylation signal (Gil and Proudfoot, 1987)
    340..475     -  LTR            3' LTR (ΔU3) (fragment): self-inactivating 3' long terminal repeat (LTR) from HIV-1
    477..545     -  CDS            nef (fragment): NEF_HV1Z2 - Experimental evidence at protein level: Swiss-Prot protein existence level 1. Extracellular Nef protein targets CD4(+) T-lymphocytes for apoptosis by interacting with CXCR4 surface receptors. From Human immunodeficiency virus type 1 group M subtype D (isolate Z2/CDC-Z34) (HIV-1).
    778..858     -  CDS            PDHX: ODPX_MESAU - Experimental evidence at protein level: Swiss-Prot protein existence level 1. Required for anchoring dihydrolipoamide dehydrogenase (E3) to the dihydrolipoamide transacetylase (E2) core of the pyruvate dehydrogenase complexes of eukaryotes. This specific binding is essential for a functional PDH complex (By similarity). From Mesocricetus auratus (Golden hamster).
   1033..1749    -  CDS            mEGFP: mEGFP is a basic (constitutively fluorescent) green fluorescent protein published in 2002, derived from Aequorea victoria. It has moderate acid sensitivity.
   1763..1800    -  misc_feature   MCS (fragment): multiple cloning site
   1799..1815    -  promoter       tight TRE promoter (fragment): Tet-responsive promoter PTight, consisting of seven tet operator sequences followed by the minimal CMV promoter
   1831..2034    -  promoter       CMV promoter: human cytomegalovirus (CMV) immediate early promoter
   2035..2338    -  enhancer       CMV enhancer: human cytomegalovirus immediate early enhancer
   2406..2422    -  misc_feature   MCS (fragment): multiple cloning site
   2422..2447    -  CDS            Rev (fragment): human immunodeficiency virus 1 (HIV-1) Rev protein; rev; enhances nuclear export of unspliced and incompletely spliced viral mRNAs
   2824..3057    -  misc_feature   RRE: The Rev response element (RRE) of HIV-1 allows for Rev-dependent mRNA export from the nucleus to the cytoplasm.
   3191..3274    -  CDS            vif (fragment): VIF_HV1BR - Experimental evidence at protein level: Swiss-Prot protein existence level 1. Counteracts the innate antiviral activity of host APOBEC3F and APOBEC3G. Forms a complex with host APOBEC3F and APOBEC3G thus preventing the entry of these lethally hypermutating enzymes into progeny virions. Recruits an active E3 ubiquitin ligase complex composed of elongin BC, CUL5, and RBX2 to induce polyubiquitination of APOBEC3G and APOBEC3F. In turn, they are directed to the 26S proteasome for degradation. Vif interaction with APOBEC3G also blocks its cytidine deaminase activity in a proteasome-inde
   3417..3534    -  misc_feature   cPPT/CTS: central polypurine tract and central termination sequence of HIV-1
   3683..4042    -  CDS            HIV-1 gag (fragment): gag protein from human immunodeficiency virus 1; gag
   4026..4151    -  misc_feature   HIV-1 Ψ: packaging signal of human immunodeficiency virus type 1
   4198..4455    -  LTR            5' LTR (truncated): truncated 5' long terminal repeat (LTR) from HIV-1
   4457..4836    -  enhancer       CMV enhancer: human cytomegalovirus immediate early enhancer
   4867..4971    +  promoter       AmpR promoter: bla
   4972..5832    +  CDS            AmpR: β-lactamase; bla; confers resistance to ampicillin, carbenicillin, and related antibiotics
   6003..6591    +  rep_origin     ori: high-copy-number ColE1/pMB1/pBR322/pUC origin of replication
   6774..6828    +  CDS            lacI (fragment): lac repressor; lacI; The lac repressor binds to the lac operator to inhibit transcription in E. coli. This inhibition can be relieved by adding lactose or isopropyl-β-D-thiogalactopyranoside (IPTG).
   6830..6964    -  polyA_signal   SV40 poly(A) signal: SV40 polyadenylation signal
   6984..7119    -  rep_origin     SV40 ori: SV40 origin of replication
   7143..7165    -  promoter       SV40 promoter (fragment): SV40 enhancer and early promoter
   7172..7211    +  CDS            lacI (fragment): lac repressor; lacI; The lac repressor binds to the lac operator to inhibit transcription in E. coli. This inhibition can be relieved by adding lactose or isopropyl-β-D-thiogalactopyranoside (IPTG).
   7224..7245    +  protein_bind   CAP binding site: CAP binding activates transcription in the presence of cAMP. E. coli catabolite activator protein
   7260..7290    +  promoter       lac promoter: promoter for the E. coli lac operon
   7298..7314    +  protein_bind   lac operator: The lac repressor binds to the lac operator to inhibit transcription in E. coli. This inhibition can be relieved by adding lactose or isopropyl-β-D-thiogalactopyranoside (IPTG). lac repressor encoded by lacI
>Addgene plasmid #244586 | CL20_mEGFP_FOidr_034 | addgene full sequence | sequence record 487948 | Addgene NGS Result
AAAAAAAATCTAACCTCAAGTCAAGGCTTTTCTATGGAATAAGGAATGGACAGCAGGGGGCTGTTTCATA
TACTGATGACCTCTTTATAGCCAACCTTTGTTCATGGCAGCCAGCATATGGGCATATGTTGCCAAACTCT
AAACCAAATACTCATTCTGATGTTTTAAATGATTTGCCCTCCCATATGTCCTTCCGAGTGAGAGACACAA
AAAATTCCAACACACTATTGCAATGAAAATAAATTTCCTTTATTAGCCAGAAGTCAGATGCTCAAGGGGC
TTCATGATGTCCCCATAATTTTTGGCAGAGGGAAAAAGATCTGCTAGCTCGAGCAGCTGAAGCTTTATTG
AGGCTTAAGCAGTGGGTTCCCTAGTTAGCCAGAGAGCTCCCAGGCTCAGATCTGGTCTAACCAGAGAGAC
CCAGTACAGGCAAAAAGCAGATCTTGTCTTCTTTGGGAGTGAATTAGCCCTTCCAGTCCCCCCTTTTCTT
TTAAAAAGTGGCTAAGATCTACAGCTGCCTTGTAAGTCATTGGTCTTAAAGGTACCGTAATCTTATCTAG
AACCGGTTCACTCGGTGAAGGTTCCAACAGCATTGGGCTGACCCGGCGTTGACACAGGGGGAATTACGGG
GCGCGGGTAACTCGGACCCGCTGTAGCTTGAAGTGGACTAGGCGCAGTCGGCGTAGCCGTGGGCGCAGGT
GTAGGGCGAGACTCAGTAATCTTACCGGTTTGCTTCAGTTGTACCAATTTCAAAGCGTCTTCCTTGGTAA
AAATACCACGTGGTCCAGTCGCTGTTCCCTGACTGGCGTCAAGGGAGTGCTTTTCAAGGATGTTACGTGC
TGCTGGCGACAAGCGGAAACGAAGCGTCCCAGGGATGTGTTCCTTCTTCACCGGGATCGAGATTTGTGGC
TCCGGGCTTGGACGCGGTTCGCTTGGCTTGGACACAGGTGGGGGCGGCCCTACATCTTTCGGGATTTCTA
CATGTTTCCACCGGGAAGCGGCCGCACTTCCCCCGGAGCCTCCGCTTCCGCCCTTGTACAGCTCGTCCAT
GCCGAGAGTGATCCCGGCGGCGGTCACGAACTCCAGCAGGACCATGTGATCGCGCTTCTCGTTGGGGTCT
TTGCTCAGCTTGGACTGGGTGCTCAGGTAGTGGTTGTCGGGCAGCAGCACGGGGCCGTCGCCGATGGGGG
TGTTCTGCTGGTAGTGGTCGGCGAGCTGCACGCTGCCGTCCTCGATGTTGTGGCGGATCTTGAAGTTCAC
CTTGATGCCGTTCTTCTGCTTGTCGGCCATGATATAGACGTTGTGGCTGTTGTAGTTGTACTCCAGCTTG
TGCCCCAGGATGTTGCCGTCCTCCTTGAAGTCGATGCCCTTCAGCTCGATGCGGTTCACCAGGGTGTCGC
CCTCGAACTTCACCTCGGCGCGGGTCTTGTAGTTGCCGTCGTCCTTGAAGAAGATGGTGCGCTCCTGGAC
GTAGCCTTCGGGCATGGCGGACTTGAAGAAGTCGTGCTGCTTCATGTGGTCGGGGTAGCGGCTGAAGCAC
TGCACGCCGTAGGTCAGGGTGGTCACGAGGGTGGGCCAGGGCACGGGCAGCTTGCCGGTGGTGCAGATGA
ACTTCAGGGTCAGCTTGCCGTAGGTGGCATCGCCCTCGCCCTCGCCGGACACGCTGAACTTGTGGCCGTT
TACGTCGCCGTCCAGCTCGACCAGGATGGGCACCACCCCGGTGAACAGCTCCTCGCCCTTGCTCACCATG
GTGGCGACCGGTGGATCCCGGGCCCGCGGTACCGTCGACTGCAGAATTCGGTTCACTAAACGAGCCCGGT
TCACTAAACGAGCTCTGCTTATATAGACCTCCCACCGTACACGCCTACCGCCCATTTGCGTCAATGGGGC
GGAGTTGTTACGACATTTTGGAAAGTCCCGTTGATTTTGGTGCCAAAACAAACTCCCATTGACGTCAATG
GGGTGGAGACTTGGAAATCCCCGTGAGTCAAACCGCTATCCACGCCCATTGATGTACTGCCAAAACCGCA
TCACCATGGTAATAGCGATGACTAATACGTAGATGTACTGCCAAGTAGGAAAGTCCCATAAGGTCATGTA
CTGGGCATAATGCCAGGCGGGCCATTTACCGTCATTGACGTCAATAGGGGGCGTACTTGGCATATGATAC
ACTTGATGTACTGCCAAGTGGGCAGTTTACCGTAAATACTCCACCCATTGACGTCAATGGAAAGTCCCTA
TTGGCGTTACTATGGGAACATACGTCATTATTGACGTCAATGGGCGGGGGTCGTTGGGCGGTCAGCCAGG
CGGGCCATTTACCGTAAGTTATGTAACGCGGAACTCCATATATGGGCTATGAACTAATGACCCCGTAATT
GATTACTATTAATAACTAGCACGCGTTCGAAGCTTGAGCTCGGTCCCCTCGGGGTTGGGAGGTGGGTCTG
AAACGATAATGGTGAATATCCCTGCCTAACTCTATTCACTATAGAAAGTACAGCAAAAACTATTCTTAAA
CCTACCAAGCCTCCTACTATCATTATGAATAATTTTATATACCACAGCCAATTTGTTATGTTAAACCAAT
TCCACAAACTTGCCCATTTATCTAATTCCAATAATTCTTGTTCATTCTTTTCTTGCTGGTTTTGCGATTC
TTCAATTAAGGAGTGTATTAAGCTTGTGTAATTGTTAATTTCTCTGTCCCACTCCATCCAGGTCGTGTGA
TTCCAAATCTGTTCCAGAGATTTATTACTCCAACTAGCATTCCAAGGCACAGCAGTGGTGCAAATGAGTT
TTCCAGAGCAACCCCAAATCCCCAGGAGCTGTTGATCCTTTAGGTATCTTTCCACAGCCAGGATTCTTGC
CTGGAGCTGCTTGATGCCCCAGACTGTGAGTTGCAACAGATGCTGTTGCGCCTCAATAGCCCTCAGCAAA
TTGTTCTGCTGCTGCACTATACCAGACAATAATTGTCTGGCCTGTACCGTCAGCGTCATTGACGCTGCGC
CCATAGTGCTTCCTGCTGCTCCCAAGAACCCAAGGAACAAAGCTCCTATTCCCACTGCTCTTTTTTCTCT
CTGCACCACTCTTCTCTTTGCCTTGGTGGGTGCTACTCCTAATGGTTCAATTTTTACTACTTTATATTTA
TATAATTCACTTCTCCAATTGTCCCTCATATCTCCTCCTTATGGTGTTTTACTAAACTTTTCCATGTTCT
AATCCTCATCCTGTCTACTTGCCACACAATCATCACCTGCCATCTGTTTTCCATAATCCCTAATGATCTT
TGCTTTTCTTCTTGGCACTACTTTTATGTCACTATTATCTTGTATTACTACTGCCCCTTCACCTTTCCAG
AGGAGCTTTGCTGGTCCTTTCCAAAGTGGATTTCTGCTGTCCCTGTAATAAACCCGAAAATTTTGAATTT
TTGTAATTTGTTTTTGTAATTCTTTAGTTTGTATGTCTGTTGCTATTATGTCTACTATTCTTTCCCCTGC
ACTGTACCCCCCAATCCCCCCTTTTCTTTTAAAATTGTGGATGAATACTGCCATTTGTACTGCTGTCTTA
AGATGTTCAGCCTGATCTCTTACCTGTCCTATAATTTTCTTTAATTCTTTATTCATAGATTCTACTACTC
CTTGACTTTGGGGATTGTAGGGAATTTCCAGGTCTGAAGATCCTGCTGCTTGCTGTGCTTTTTTCTTACT
TTTGTTTTGCTCTTCCTCTATCTTGTCTAAAGCTTCCTTGGTGTCTTTTATCTCTATCCTTTGATGCACA
CAATAGAGGGTTGCTACTGTATTATATAATGATCTAAGTTCTTCTGATCCTGTCTGAAGGGATGGTTGTA
GCTGTCCCAGTATTTGTCTACAGCCTTCTGATGTTTCTAACAGGCCAGTATTAACTGCGAATCGTTCTAG
CTCCCTGCTTGCCCATACTATATGTTTTAATTTATATTTTTTCTTTCCCCCTGGCCTTAACCGAATTTTT
TCCCATCGCGATCTAATTCTCCCCCGCTTAATACTGACGCTCTCGCACCCATCTCTCTCCTTCTAGCCTC
CGCTAGTCAAAATTTTTGGCGTACTCACCAGTCGCCGCCCCTCGCCTCTTGCCGTGCGCGCTTCAGCAAG
CCGAGTCCTGCGTCGAGAGAGCTCCTCTGGTTTCCCTTTCGCTTTCAAGTCCCTGTTCGGGCGCCACTGC
TAGAGATTTTCCACACTGACTAAAAGGGTCTGAGGGATCTCTAGTTACCAGAGTCACACAACAGACGGGC
ACACACTACTTGAAGCACTCAAGGCAAGCTTTATTGAGGCTTAAGCAGTGGGTTCCCTAGTTAGCCAGAG
AGCTCCCAGGCTCAGATCTGGTCTAACCAGAGAGACCCAGTACAGGCAAAAAGCAGCTGCTTATATGCAG
GATCTGAGGGCTCGCCACTCCCCAGTCCCGCCCAGGCCACGCCTCCCATGGTAATAGCGATGACTAATAC
GTAGATGTACTGCCAAGTAGGAAAGTCCCATAAGGTCATGTACTGGGCATAATGCCAGGCGGGCCATTTA
CCGTCATTGACGTCAATAGGGGGCGTACTTGGCATATGATACACTTGATGTACTGCCAAGTGGGCAGTTT
ACCGTAAATACTCCACCCATTGACGTCAATGGAAAGTCCCTATTGGCGTTACTATGGGAACATACGTCAT
TATTGACGTCAATGGGCGGGGGTCGTTGGGCGGTCAGCCAGGCGGGCCATTTACCGTAAGTTATGTAACG
CGGAACTCCATATATGGGCTATGAACTAATGACCCCGTAATTGATTACTATTAATAACTAGTCAATAATC
AATGTCGACCCAGGTGGCACTTTTCGGGGAAATGTGCGCGGAACCCCTATTTGTTTATTTTTCTAAATAC
ATTCAAATATGTATCCGCTCATGAGACAATAACCCTGATAAATGCTTCAATAATATTGAAAAAGGAAGAG
TATGAGTATTCAACATTTCCGTGTCGCCCTTATTCCCTTTTTTGCGGCATTTTGCCTTCCTGTTTTTGCT
CACCCAGAAACGCTGGTGAAAGTAAAAGATGCTGAAGATCAGTTGGGTGCACGAGTGGGTTACATCGAAC
TGGATCTCAACAGCGGTAAGATCCTTGAGAGTTTTCGCCCCGAAGAACGTTTTCCAATGATGAGCACTTT
TAAAGTTCTGCTATGTGGCGCGGTATTATCCCGTATTGACGCCGGGCAAGAGCAACTCGGTCGCCGCATA
CACTATTCTCAGAATGACTTGGTTGAGTACTCACCAGTCACAGAAAAGCATCTTACGGATGGCATGACAG
TAAGAGAATTATGCAGTGCTGCCATAACCATGAGTGATAACACTGCGGCCAACTTACTTCTGACAACGAT
CGGAGGACCGAAGGAGCTAACCGCTTTTTTGCACAACATGGGGGATCATGTAACTCGCCTTGATCGTTGG
GAACCGGAGCTGAATGAAGCCATACCAAACGACGAGCGTGACACCACGATGCCTGTAGCAATGGCAACAA
CGTTGCGCAAACTATTAACTGGCGAACTACTTACTCTAGCTTCCCGGCAACAATTAATAGACTGGATGGA
GGCGGATAAAGTTGCAGGACCACTTCTGCGCTCGGCCCTTCCGGCTGGCTGGTTTATTGCTGATAAATCT
GGAGCCGGTGAGCGTGGGTCTCGCGGTATCATTGCAGCACTGGGGCCAGATGGTAAGCCCTCCCGTATCG
TAGTTATCTACACGACGGGGAGTCAGGCAACTATGGATGAACGAAATAGACAGATCGCTGAGATAGGTGC
CTCACTGATTAAGCATTGGTAACTGTCAGACCAAGTTTACTCATATATACTTTAGATTGATTTAAAACTT
CATTTTTAATTTAAAAGGATCTAGGTGAAGATCCTTTTTGATAATCTCATGACCAAAATCCCTTAACGTG
AGTTTTCGTTCCACTGAGCGTCAGACCCCGTAGAAAAGATCAAAGGATCTTCTTGAGATCCTTTTTTTCT
GCGCGTAATCTGCTGCTTGCAAACAAAAAAACCACCGCTACCAGCGGTGGTTTGTTTGCCGGATCAAGAG
CTACCAACTCTTTTTCCGAAGGTAACTGGCTTCAGCAGAGCGCAGATACCAAATACTGTTCTTCTAGTGT
AGCCGTAGTTAGGCCACCACTTCAAGAACTCTGTAGCACCGCCTACATACCTCGCTCTGCTAATCCTGTT
ACCAGTGGCTGCTGCCAGTGGCGATAAGTCGTGTCTTACCGGGTTGGACTCAAGACGATAGTTACCGGAT
AAGGCGCAGCGGTCGGGCTGAACGGGGGGTTCGTGCACACAGCCCAGCTTGGAGCGAACGACCTACACCG
AACTGAGATACCTACAGCGTGAGCTATGAGAAAGCGCCACGCTTCCCGAAGGGAGAAAGGCGGACAGGTA
TCCGGTAAGCGGCAGGGTCGGAACAGGAGAGCGCACGAGGGAGCTTCCAGGGGGAAACGCCTGGTATCTT
TATAGTCCTGTCGGGTTTCGCCACCTCTGACTTGAGCGTCGATTTTTGTGATGCTCGTCAGGGGGGCGGA
GCCTATGGAAAAACGCCAGCAACGCGGCCTTTTTACGGTTCCTGGCCTTTTGCTGGCCTTTTGCTCACAT
GTTCTTTCCTGCGTTATCCCCTGATTCTGTGGATAACCGTATTACCGCCTTTGAGTGAGCTGATACCGCT
CGCCGCAGCCGAACGACCGAGCGCAGCGAGTCAGTGAGCGAGGAAGCGGAAGAGCGCCCAATACGCAAAC
CGCCTCTCCCCGCGCGTTGGCCGATTCATTAATGCAGCGGATCCAGACATGATAAGATACATTGATGAGT
TTGGACAAACCACAACTAGAATGCAGTGAAAAAAATGCTTTATTTGTGAAATTTGTGATGCTATTGCTTT
ATTTGTAACCATTATAAGCTGCAATAAACAAGTTAGCTTTTTGCAAAAGCCTAGGCCTCCAAAAAAGCCT
CCTCACTACTTCTGGAATAGCTCAGAGGCCGAGGCGGCCTCGGCCTCTGCATAAATAAAAAAAATTAGTC
AGCCATGGGGCGGAGAATGGGCGGAACTGGGCGGAGTTAGGGGCGGGATGGGCGGAGTTAGGGGCGGGAC
TATGGTTGCTGACTAATTGAGATGCGGATCCGCTGGCACGACAGGTTTCCCGACTGGAAAGCGGGCAGTG
AGCGCAACGCAATTAATGTGAGTTAGCTCACTCATTAGGCACCCCAGGCTTTACACTTTATGCTTCCGGC
TCGTATGTTGTGTGGAATTGTGAGCGGATAACAATTTCACACAGGAAACAGCTATGACCATGATTACGCC
AAGCTTGGGCTGCAGGTCGAGGGATCTCCATAAGAGAAGAGGGACAGCTATGACTGGGAGTAGTCAGGAG
AGGAGGAAAAATCTGGCTAGTAAAACATGTAAGGAAAATTTTAGGGATGTTAAAGAAAAAAATAACACAA
AACAAAATAT
